>Addgene plasmid #19415 | pcDNA3-HA-Uch37 | addgene full sequence | sequence record 267655 | Addgene NGS Result
GACGGATCGGGAGATCTCCCGATCCCCTATGGTGCACTCTCAGTACAATCTGCTCTGATGCCGCATAGTT
AAGCCAGTATCTGCTCCCTGCTTGTGTGTTGGAGGTCGCTGAGTAGTGCGCGAGCAAAATTTAAGCTACA
ACAAGGCAAGGCTTGACCGACAATTGCATGAAGAATCTGCTTAGGGTTAGGCGTTTTGCGCTGCTTCGCG
ATGTACGGGCCAGATATACGCGTTGACATTGATTATTGACTAGTTATTAATAGTAATCAATTACGGGGTC
ATTAGTTCATAGCCCATATATGGAGTTCCGCGTTACATAACTTACGGTAAATGGCCCGCCTGGCTGACCG
CCCAACGACCCCCGCCCATTGACGTCAATAATGACGTATGTTCCCATAGTAACGCCAATAGGGACTTTCC
ATTGACGTCAATGGGTGGAGTATTTACGGTAAACTGCCCACTTGGCAGTACATCAAGTGTATCATATGCC
AAGTACGCCCCCTATTGACGTCAATGACGGTAAATGGCCCGCCTGGCATTATGCCCAGTACATGACCTTA
TGGGACTTTCCTACTTGGCAGTACATCTACGTATTAGTCATCGCTATTACCATGGTGATGCGGTTTTGGC
AGTACATCAATGGGCGTGGATAGCGGTTTGACTCACGGGGATTTCCAAGTCTCCACCCCATTGACGTCAA
TGGGAGTTTGTTTTGGCACCAAAATCAACGGGACTTTCCAAAATGTCGTAACAACTCCGCCCCATTGACG
CAAATGGGCGGTAGGCGTGTACGGTGGGAGGTCTATATAAGCAGAGCTCTCTGGCTAACTAGAGAACCCA
CTGCTTACTGGCTTATCGAAATTAATACGACTCACTATAGGGAGACCCAAGCTTGGTACCGCTAGCCGCC
ACCATGGCTTACCCATACGATGTTCCTGACTATGCGGGCTATCCCTATGACGTCCCGGACTATGCAGGAT
CCATGACGGGCAACGCCGGGGAGTGGTGCCTCATGGAAAGCGACCCCGGGGTCTTCACCGAGCTCATTAA
AGGATTCGGTTGCCGAGGAGCCCAAGTAGAAGAAATATGGAGTTTAGAGCCTGAGAATTTTGAAAAATTA
AAGCCAGTTCATGGGTTAATTTTTCTTTTCAAGTGGCAGCCAGGAGAAGAACCAGCAGGCTCTGTGGTTC
AGGACTCCCGACTTGACACGATATTTTTTGCTAAGCAGGTAATTAATAATGCTTGTGCTACTCAAGCCAT
AGTGAGTGTGTTACTGAACTGTACCCACCAGGATGTCCATTTAGGCGAGACATTATCAGAGTTTAAAGAA
TTTTCACAAAGTTTTGATGCAGCTATGAAAGGCTTGGCACTGAGCAATTCAGATGTGATTCGACAAGTAC
ACAACAGTTTCGCCAGACAGCAAATGTTTGAATTTGATACGAAGACATCAGCAAAAGAAGAAGATGCTTT
TCACTTTGTCAGTTATGTTCCTGTTAATGGGAGACTGTATGAATTAGATGGATTAAGAGAAGGACCGATT
GATTTAGGTGCATGCAATCAAGATGATTGGATCAGTGCAGTAAGGCCTGTCATAGAAAAAAGGATACAAA
AGTACAGTGAAGGTGAAATTCGATTTAATTTAATGGCCATTGTGTCTGACAGAAAAATGATATATGAGCA
GAAGATAGCAGAGTTACAAAGACAACTTGCAGAGGAGGAACCCATGGATACAGATCAAGGTAATAGTATG
TTAAGTGCTATTCAGTCAGAAGTTGCCAAAAATCAGATGCTTATTGAAGAGGAAGTACAGAAATTAAAAA
GATACAAGATTGAGAATATCAGAAGGAAGCATAATTATCTGCCTTTCATTATGGAATTGTTAAAGACTTT
AGCAGAACACCAGCAGTTAATACCACTAGTAGAAAAGGCAAAAGAAAAACAGAACGCAAAGAAAGCTCAG
GAAACCAAATGAATTCGGGCCCTATTCTATAGTGTCACCTAAATGCTAGAGCTCGCTGATCAGCCTCGAC
TGTGCCTTCTAGTTGCCAGCCATCTGTTGTTTGCCCCTCCCCCGTGCCTTCCTTGACCCTGGAAGGTGCC
ACTCCCACTGTCCTTTCCTAATAAAATGAGGAAATTGCATCGCATTGTCTGAGTAGGTGTCATTCTATTC
TGGGGGGTGGGGTGGGGCAGGACAGCAAGGGGGAGGATTGGGAAGACAATAGCAGGCATGCTGGGGATGC
GGTGGGCTCTATGGCTTCTGAGGCGGAAAGAACCAGCTGGGGCTCTAGGGGGTATCCCC
[124 nt withheld, positions 2300-2423]
C
[91 nt withheld, positions 2425-2515]
A
[49 nt withheld, positions 2517-2565]
CCTTTGACGTTGGAGTCCACGTTCTTT
[37 nt withheld, positions 2593-2629]
ACCCTATCTCGGTCTATTCTTTTGATTTATAAGGGATTTTGCCGATTTCGGCCTATTGGTTAAAAAATGA
GCTGATTTAACAAAAATTTAACGCGAATTAATTCTGTGGAATGTGTGTCAGTTAGGGTGTGGAAAGTCCC
CAGGCTCCCCAGCAGGCAGAAGTATGCAAAGCATGCATCTCAATTAGTCAGCAACCAGGTGTGGAAAGTC
CCCAGGCTCCCCAGCAGGCAGAAGTATGCAAAGCATGCATCTCAATTAGTCAGCAACCATAGTCCCGCCC
CTAACTCCGCCCATCCCGCCCCTAACTCCGCCCAGTTCCGCCCATTCTCCGCCCCATGGCTGACTAATTT
TTTTTATTTATGCAGAGGCCGAGGCCGCCTCTGCCTCTGAGCTATTCCAGAAGTAGTGAGGAGGCTTTTT
TGGAGGCCTAGGCTTTTGCAAAAAGCTCCCGGGAGCTTGTATATCCATTTTCGGATCTGATCAAGAGACA
GGATGAGGATCGTTTCGCATGATTGAACAAGATGGATTGCACGCAGGTTCTCCGGCCGCTTGGGTGGAGA
GGCTATTCGGCTATGACTGGGCACAACAGACAATCGGCTGCTCTGATGCCGCCGTGTTCCGGCTGTCAGC
GCAGGGGCGCCCGGTTCTTTTTGTCAAGACCGACCTGTCCGGTGCCCTGAATGAACTGCAGGACGAGGCA
GCGCGGCTATCGTGGCTGGCCACGACGGGCGTTCCTTGCGCAGCTGTGCTCGACGTTGTCACTGAAGCGG
GAAGGGACTGGCTGCTATTGGGCGAAGTGCCGGGGCAGGATCTCCTGTCATCTCACCTTGCTCCTGCCGA
GAAAGTATCCATCATGGCTGATGCAATGCGGCGGCTGCATACGCTTGATCCGGCTACCTGCCCATTCGAC
CACCAAGCGAAACATCGCATCGAGCGAGCACGTACTCGGATGGAAGCCGGTCTTGTCGATCAGGATGATC
TGGACGAAGAGCATCAGGGGCTCGCGCCAGCCGAACTGTTCGCCAGGCTCAAGGCGCGCATGCCCGACGG
CGAGGATCTCGTCGTGACCCATGGCGATGCCTGCTTGCCGAATATCATGGTGGAAAATGGCCGCTTTTCT
GGATTCATCGACTGTGGCCGGCTGGGTGTGGCGGACCGCTATCAGGACATAGCGTTGGCTACCCGTGATA
TTGCTGAAGAGCTTGGCGGCGAATGGGCTGACCGCTTCCTCGTGCTTTACGGTATCGCCGCTCCCGATTC
GCAGCGCATCGCCTTCTATCGCCTTCTTGACGAGTTCTTCTGAGCGGGACTCTGGGGTTCGAAATGACCG
ACCAAGCGACGCCCAACCTGCCATCACGAGATTTCGATTCCACCGCCGCCTTCTATGAAAGGTTGGGCTT
CGGAATCGTTTTCCGGGACGCCGGCTGGATGATCCTCCAGCGCGGGGATCTCATGCTGGAGTTCTTCGCC
CACCCCAACTTGTTTATTGCAGCTTATAATGGTTACAAATAAAGCAATAGCATCACAAATTTCACAAATA
AAGCATTTTTTTCACTGCATTCTAGTTGTGGTTTGTCCAAACTCATCAATGTATCTTATCATGTCTGTAT
ACCGTCGACCTCTAGCTAGAGCTTGGCGTAATCATGGTCATAGCTGTTTCCTGTGTGAAATTGTTATCCG
CTCACAATTCCACACAACATACGAGCCGGAAGCATAAAGTGTAAAGCCTGGGGTGCCTAATGAGTGAGCT
AACTCACATTAATTGCGTTGCGCTCACTGCCCGCTTTCCAGTCGGGAAACCTGTCGTGCCAGCTGCATTA
ATGAATCGGCCAACGCGCGGGGAGAGGCGGTTTGCGTATTGGGCGCTCTTCCGCTTCCTCGCTCACTGAC
TCGCTGCGCTCGGTCGTTCGGCTGCGGCGAGCGGTATCAGCTCACTCAAAGGCGGTAATACGGTTATCCA
CAGAATCAGGGGATAACGCAGGAAAGAACATGTGAGCAAAAGGCCAGCAAAAGGCCAGGAACCGTAAAAA
GGCCGCGTTGCTGGCGTTTTTCCATAGGCTCCGCCCCCCTGACGAGCATCACAAAAATCGACGCTCAAGT
CAGAGGTGGCGAAACCCGACAGGACTATAAAGATACCAGGCGTTTCCCCCTGGAAGCTCCCTCGTGCGCT
CTCCTGTTCCGACCCTGCCGCTTACCGGATACCTGTCCGCCTTTCTCCCTTCGGGAAGCGTGGCGCTTTC
TCATAGCTCACGCTGTAGGTATCTCAGTTCGGTGTAGGTCGTTCGCTCCAAGCTGGGCTGTGTGCACGAA
CCCCCCGTTCAGCCCGACCGCTGCGCCTTATCCGGTAACTATCGTCTTGAGTCCAACCCGGTAAGACACG
ACTTATCGCCACTGGCAGCAGCCACTGGTAACAGGATTAGCAGAGCGAGGTATGTAGGCGGTGCTACAGA
GTTCTTGAAGTGGTGGCCTAACTACGGCTACACTAGAAGAACAGTATTTGGTATCTGCGCTCTGCTGAAG
CCAGTTACCTTCGGAAAAAGAGTTGGTAGCTCTTGATCCGGCAAACAAACCACCGCTGGTAGCGGTGGTT
TTTTTGTTTGCAAGCAGCAGATTACGCGCAGAAAAAAAGGATCTCAAGAAGATCCTTTGATCTTTTCTAC
GGGGTCTGACGCTCAGTGGAACGAAAACTCACGTTAAGGGATTTTGGTCATGAGATTATCAAAAAGGATC
TTCACCTAGATCCTTTTAAATTAAAAATGAAGTTTTAAATCAATCTAAAGTATATATGAGTAAACTTGGT
CTGACAGTTACCAATGCTTAATCAGTGAGGCACCTATCTCAGCGATCTGTCTATTTCGTTCATCCATAGT
TGCCTGACTCCCCGTCGTGTAGATAACTACGATACGGGAGGGCTTACCATCTGGCCCCAGTGCTGCAATG
ATACCGCGAGACCCACGCTCACCGGCTCCAGATTTATCAGCAATAAACCAGCCAGCCGGAAGGGCCGAGC
GCAGAAGTGGTCCTGCAACTTTATCCGCCTCCATCCAGTCTATTAATTGTTGCCGGGAAGCTAGAGTAAG
TAGTTCGCCAGTTAATAGTTTGCGCAACGTTGTTGCCATTGCTACAGGCATCGTGGTGTCACGCTCGTCG
TTTGGTATGGCTTCATTCAGCTCCGGTTCCCAACGATCAAGGCGAGTTACATGATCCCCCATGTTGTGCA
AAAAAGCGGTTAGCTCCTTCGGTCCTCCGATCGTTGTCAGAAGTAAGTTGGCCGCAGTGTTATCACTCAT
GGTTATGGCAGCACTGCATAATTCTCTTACTGTCATGCCATCCGTAAGATGCTTTTCTGTGACTGGTGAG
TACTCAACCAAGTCATTCTGAGAATAGTGTATGCGGCGACCGAGTTGCTCTTGCCCGGCGTCAATACGGG
ATAATACCGCGCCACATAGCAGAACTTTAAAAGTGCTCATCATTGGAAAACGTTCTTCGGGGCGAAAACT
CTCAAGGATCTTACCGCTGTTGAGATCCAGTTCGATGTAACCCACTCGTGCACCCAACTGATCTTCAGCA
TCTTTTACTTTCACCAGCGTTTCTGGGTGAGCAAAAACAGGAAGGCAAAATGCCGCAAAAAAGGGAATAA
GGGCGACACGGAAATGTTGAATACTCATACTCTTCCTTTTTCAATATTATTGAAGCATTTATCAGGGTTA
TTGTCTCATGAGCGGATACATATTTGAATGTATTTAGAAAAATAAACAAATAGGGGTTCCGCGCACATTT
CCCCGAAAAGTGCCACCTGACGTC
Features (pLannotate 1.2.2; 22 found; start..end, strand, type, name):
     28..80      -  misc_feature   bom (fragment): basis of mobility region from pBR322
    235..614     +  enhancer       CMV enhancer: human cytomegalovirus immediate early enhancer
    615..818     +  promoter       CMV promoter: human cytomegalovirus (CMV) immediate early promoter
    814..847     +  LTR            5' LTR (truncated) (fragment): truncated 5' long terminal repeat (LTR) from HIV-1
    863..881     +  promoter       T7 promoter: promoter for bacteriophage T7 RNA polymerase
    920..982     +  CDS            3xHA (fragment): three tandem HA epitope tags
    983..1969    +  CDS            UCHL5: UCHL5_HUMAN - Also known as UCH37. Experimental evidence at protein level: Swiss-Prot protein existence level 1. Protease that specifically cleaves 'Lys-48'-linked polyubiquitin chains. Deubiquitinating enzyme associated with the 19S regulatory subunit of the 26S proteasome. Putative regulatory component of the INO80 complex; however is inactive in the INO80 complex and is activated by a transient interaction of the INO80 complex with the proteasome via ADRM1. From Homo sapiens (Human).
   1986..2004    -  promoter       SP6 promoter: promoter for bacteriophage SP6 RNA polymerase
   2030..2254    +  polyA_signal   bGH poly(A) signal: bovine growth hormone polyadenylation signal
   2258..2279    +  promoter       SV40 promoter (fragment): SV40 enhancer and early promoter
   2300..2728    +  rep_origin     f1 ori (sequence partly withheld): f1 bacteriophage origin of replication; arrow indicates direction of (+) strand synthesis
   2742..3071    +  promoter       SV40 promoter: SV40 enhancer and early promoter
   3138..3929    +  CDS            neo: KKA2_KLEPN - Also known as kan, nptII. Experimental evidence at protein level: Swiss-Prot protein existence level 1. Resistance to kanamycin, neomycin, paromomycin, ribostamycin, butirosin and gentamicin B. From Klebsiella pneumoniae.
   3953..4111    +  CDS            ble (fragment): BLE_KLEPN - Experimental evidence at protein level: Swiss-Prot protein existence level 1. Binding protein with a strong affinity to the bleomycin family of antibiotics. Binds to CL990; an antimitotic-antibiotic compound. From Klebsiella pneumoniae.
   4106..4227    +  polyA_signal   SV40 poly(A) signal: SV40 polyadenylation signal
   4300..4316    -  protein_bind   lac operator: The lac repressor binds to the lac operator to inhibit transcription in E. coli. This inhibition can be relieved by adding lactose or isopropyl-β-D-thiogalactopyranoside (IPTG). lac repressor encoded by lacI
   4324..4354    -  promoter       lac promoter: promoter for the E. coli lac operon
   4369..4390    -  protein_bind   CAP binding site: CAP binding activates transcription in the presence of cAMP. E. coli catabolite activator protein
   4403..4495    -  CDS            lacI (fragment): lac repressor; lacI; The lac repressor binds to the lac operator to inhibit transcription in E. coli. This inhibition can be relieved by adding lactose or isopropyl-β-D-thiogalactopyranoside (IPTG).
   4678..5266    -  rep_origin     ori: high-copy-number ColE1/pMB1/pBR322/pUC origin of replication
   5437..6297    -  CDS            AmpR: β-lactamase; bla; confers resistance to ampicillin, carbenicillin, and related antibiotics
   6298..6402    -  promoter       AmpR promoter: bla
