[The description below was written by a language model from this plasmid's Addgene catalogue record and pLannotate feature annotations shown in this document.]
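Description:
pcDNA3-HA-Uch37 is a mammalian expression plasmid built on the Invitrogen pcDNA3 backbone and carrying the human deubiquitinating enzyme Uch37 (gene symbol UCHL5) with an N-terminal HA epitope tag. The full sequence record is about 6.4 kb. In E. coli the plasmid replicates from a high-copy ColE1/pUC-type origin and is selected with ampicillin through the β-lactamase gene and its native promoter. An f1 origin is also present, which permits single-stranded DNA production. For mammalian cells, an SV40 early promoter drives a neomycin phosphotransferase gene terminated by an SV40 polyadenylation signal, the standard arrangement for G418 selection of stable transfectants.

The expression cassette uses the human cytomegalovirus immediate early enhancer and promoter, followed by the HA tag, the roughly 1 kb UCHL5 coding sequence cloned between BamHI and EcoRI, and the bovine growth hormone polyadenylation signal. The catalogue lists the tag as 2XHA. The automated annotation calls the same 63 bp region a fragment of a 3xHA element, which fits two HA copies. T7 and SP6 promoters flank the insert and can be used for in vitro transcription or as sequencing sites. Several short annotated fragments (an HIV-1 LTR fragment, ble, lacI and bom pieces) appear to be backbone remnants or partial matches rather than functional parts.

UCHL5 is a protease that cleaves Lys-48-linked polyubiquitin chains and associates with the 19S regulatory particle of the 26S proteasome, where it is activated through ADRM1. It is also found in the INO80 complex. The construct suits transient or stable expression of HA-tagged Uch37 for detection, immunoprecipitation and interaction studies, in line with the associated work on its recruitment and activation by Adrm1.
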