Addgene plasmid #19415: pcDNA3-HA-Uch37
Depositing lab: Joan Conaway & Ronald Conaway. Depositing organization: Stowers Institute for Medical Research. Publication: Proteasome recruitment and activation of the Uch37 deubiquitinating enzyme by Adrm1. Yao T, Song L, Xu W, DeMartino GN, Florens L, Swanson SK, Washburn MP, Conaway RC, Conaway JW, Cohen RE. Nat Cell Biol. 2006 Sep . 8(9):994-1002. 10.1038/ncb1460 PubMed 16906146.
Backbone
  Vector backbone: pcDNA3
  Backbone manufacturer: Invitrogen
  Backbone size w/o insert (bp): 5400
  Vector type: Mammalian Expression
Growth in bacteria
  Bacterial resistance: Ampicillin, 100 μg/mL
  Growth temperature: 37°C
  Growth strain: DH5alpha
  Copy number: Unknown
Gene/Insert
  Gene/Insert name: Uch37 (alt name: Uchl5)
  Species: H. sapiens (human)
  Insert size (bp): 1000
  GenBank ID: Uchl5
  Entrez Gene: UCHL5 (a.k.a. CGI-70, INO80R, UCH-L5, UCH37)
  Tag / fusion protein: 2XHA (N terminal on backbone)
  Cloning method: Restriction Enzyme; 5′ cloning site BamHI (unknown if destroyed); 3′ cloning site EcoRI (unknown if destroyed)
  Sequencing primers: 5′ CMV forward; 3′ BGH reverse
Terms and licenses: Academic/Nonprofit Terms; Industry Terms: Not Available to Industry
How to cite: pcDNA3-HA-Uch37 was a gift from Joan Conaway & Ronald Conaway (Addgene plasmid # 19415 ; http://n2t.net/addgene:19415 ; RRID:Addgene_19415)
