>Addgene plasmid #19415 | pcDNA3-HA-Uch37 | addgene partial sequence | sequence record 25435 | CMV-F 5'-CGCAAATGGGCGGTAGGCGTG-3'
GCNTTAGCGAGCTCTCTGGCTACTAGAGAACCCACTGCTTACTGGCTTATCGAAATTAATACGACTCACT
ATAGGGAGACCCAAGCTTGGTACCGCTAGCCGCCACCATGGCTTACCCATACGATGTTCCTGACTATGCG
GGCTATCCCTATGACGTCCCGGACTATGCAGGATCCATGACGGGCAACGCCGGGGAGTGGTGCCTCATGG
AAAGCGACCCCGGGGTCTTCACCGAGCTCATTAAAGGATTCGGTTGCCGAGGAGCCCAAGTAGAAGAAAT
ATGGAGTTTAGAGCCTGAGAATTTTGAAAAATTAAAGCCAGTTCATGGGTTAATTTTTCTTTTCAAGTGG
CAGCCAGGAGAAGAACCAGCAGGCTCTGTGGTTCAGGACTCCCGACTTGACACGATATTTTTTGCTAAGC
AGGTAATTAATAATGCTTGTGCTACTCAAGCCATAGTGAGTGTGTTACTGAACTGTACCCACCAGGATGT
CCATTTAGGCGAGACATTATCAGAGTTTAAAGAATTTTCACAAAGTTTTGATGCAGCTATGAAAGGCTTG
GCACTGAGCAATTCAGATGTGATTCGACAAGTACACAACAGTTTCGCCAGACAGCAAATGTTTGAATTTG
ATACGAAGACATCAGCAAAAGAAGAAGATGCTTTTCACTTTGTCAGTTATGTTCCTGTTAATGGGAGACT
GTATGAATTAGATGGATTAAGAGAAGGACCGATTGATTTAGGTGCATGCANANNAANGTTGGCNNCGCGN
NCGGCGCCCNCNNAAAAAAAAANGGGATNCAAAGTCCNGGGGNGGGNAATNCGNTTTTTTTANGGN
